Addgene plasmid #210624: pSPgRNA_-60_Enh_4
Purpose: gRNA target sequences for TAL1 -60 Enhancer
Depositing lab: Maayan Salton. Depositing organization: Hebrew University. Publication: Isoforms of the TAL1 transcription factor have different roles in hematopoiesis and cell growth. Sharma A, Mistriel-Zerbib S, Najar RA, Engal E, Bentata M, Taqatqa N, Dahan S, Cohen K, Jaffe-Herman S, Geminder O, Baker M, Nevo Y, Plaschkes I, Kay G, Drier Y, Berger M, Salton M. PLoS Biol. 2023 Jun 28;21(6):e3002175. doi: 10.1371/journal.pbio.3002175. PubMed 37379322.
Backbone
  Vector backbone: pSPgRNA
  Backbone manufacturer: Charles Gersbach, Addgene plasmid #47108
  Backbone size w/o insert (bp): 3223
  Vector type: CRISPR
Growth in bacteria
  Bacterial resistance: Ampicillin, 100 μg/mL
  Growth temperature: 37°C
  Growth strain: DH5alpha
  Copy number: High Copy
Gene/Insert
  Gene/Insert name: TAL1 -60 Enhancer gRNA
  gRNA/shRNA sequence: ttagcgtgtcgctgatcgtg
  Species: H. sapiens (human)
  Entrez Gene: TAL1 (a.k.a. SCL, TCL5, bHLHa17, tal-1)
  Cloning method: Restriction Enzyme; 5′ cloning site BbsI (destroyed during cloning)
Terms and licenses: Academic/Nonprofit Terms; Industry Terms: Not Available to Industry
How to cite: pSPgRNA_-60_Enh_4 was a gift from Maayan Salton (Addgene plasmid # 210624 ; http://n2t.net/addgene:210624 ; RRID:Addgene_210624)
