[The description below was written by a language model from this plasmid's Addgene catalogue record and pLannotate feature annotations shown in this document.]
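Description:
pSPgRNA_-60_Enh_4 is a small (about 3.2 kb) CRISPR guide RNA expression plasmid built on the pSPgRNA backbone, designed for delivery into mammalian cells. It carries no Cas9 gene, so a Streptococcus pyogenes Cas9 or a Cas9-derived effector has to be supplied from a separate construct. In bacteria it is maintained at high copy number through a ColE1/pUC-type origin of replication and selected with ampicillin via the β-lactamase (AmpR) gene and its native promoter.

The functional cassette consists of the human U6 promoter, an RNA polymerase III promoter suited to producing short, uncapped transcripts, followed by a 20-nucleotide spacer and the S. pyogenes gRNA scaffold. The spacer targets the −60 enhancer of the human TAL1 gene (also known as SCL) and was inserted at the BbsI cloning site between promoter and scaffold, a step that destroyed the site. The feature table leaves a short unannotated gap between the U6 promoter and the scaffold, which is consistent with the position of the spacer. The remaining annotated elements are leftovers of the phagemid-style cloning backbone and have no role in guide expression: an f1 origin, T7 and T3 promoters, lac promoter, operator and CAP binding site, and fragments of lacZα and lacI.

The name indicates that this is one of a numbered series of guides against the same enhancer. The record gives its purpose only as providing gRNA target sequences for the TAL1 −60 enhancer, in connection with work on TAL1 isoforms in hematopoiesis and cell growth. It does not state which Cas9 variant or effector the guide was paired with.
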