Features (pLannotate 1.2.2; 13 found; start..end, strand, type, name):
      1..241     +  promoter       U6 promoter: RNA polymerase III promoter for human U6 snRNA
    270..345     +  misc_RNA       gRNA scaffold: guide RNA scaffold for the Streptococcus pyogenes CRISPR/Cas9 system
    379..397     -  promoter       T3 promoter: promoter for bacteriophage T3 RNA polymerase
    442..458     -  protein_bind   lac operator: The lac repressor binds to the lac operator to inhibit transcription in E. coli. This inhibition can be relieved by adding lactose or isopropyl-β-D-thiogalactopyranoside (IPTG). lac repressor encoded by lacI
    466..496     -  promoter       lac promoter: promoter for the E. coli lac operon
    511..532     -  protein_bind   CAP binding site: CAP binding activates transcription in the presence of cAMP. E. coli catabolite activator protein
    545..637     -  CDS            lacI (fragment): lac repressor; lacI; The lac repressor binds to the lac operator to inhibit transcription in E. coli. This inhibition can be relieved by adding lactose or isopropyl-β-D-thiogalactopyranoside (IPTG).
    820..1408    -  rep_origin     ori: high-copy-number ColE1/pMB1/pBR322/pUC origin of replication
   1579..2439    -  CDS            AmpR: β-lactamase; bla; confers resistance to ampicillin, carbenicillin, and related antibiotics
   2440..2544    -  promoter       AmpR promoter: bla
   2597..3025    -  rep_origin     f1 ori (sequence partly withheld): f1 bacteriophage origin of replication; arrow indicates direction of (+) strand synthesis
   3030..3185    -  CDS            lacZα (fragment): LacZα fragment of β-galactosidase; lacZ fragment
   3193..3211    +  promoter       T7 promoter: promoter for bacteriophage T7 RNA polymerase
>Addgene plasmid #210624 | pSPgRNA_-60_Enh_4 | addgene full sequence | sequence record 418229 | Addgene NGS Result
GAGGGCCTATTTCCCATGATTCCTTCATATTTGCATATACGATACAAGGCTGTTAGAGAGATAATTGGAA
TTAATTTGACTGTAAACACAAAGATATTAGTACAAAATACGTGACGTAGAAAGTAATAATTTCTTGGGTA
GTTTGCAGTTTTAAAATTATGTTTTAAAATGGACTATCATATGCTTATCGTAACTTGAAAGTATTTCGAT
TTCTTGGCTTTATATATCTTGTGGAAAGGACGAAACACCTTAGCGTGTCGCTGATCGTGGTTTTAGAGCT
AGAAATAGCAAGTTAAAATAAGGCTAGTCCGTTATCAACTTGAAAAAGTGGCACCGAGTCGGTGCTTTTT
TTCCGCGGTGGAGCTCCAGCTTTTGTTCCCTTTAGTGAGGGTTAATTGCGCGCTTGGCGTAATCATGGTC
ATAGCTGTTTCCTGTGTGAAATTGTTATCCGCTCACAATTCCACACAACATACGAGCCGGAAGCATAAAG
TGTAAAGCCTGGGGTGCCTAATGAGTGAGCTAACTCACATTAATTGCGTTGCGCTCACTGCCCGCTTTCC
AGTCGGGAAACCTGTCGTGCCAGCTGCATTAATGAATCGGCCAACGCGCGGGGAGAGGCGGTTTGCGTAT
TGGGCGCTCTTCCGCTTCCTCGCTCACTGACTCGCTGCGCTCGGTCGTTCGGCTGCGGCGAGCGGTATCA
GCTCACTCAAAGGCGGTAATACGGTTATCCACAGAATCAGGGGATAACGCAGGAAAGAACATGTGAGCAA
AAGGCCAGCAAAAGGCCAGGAACCGTAAAAAGGCCGCGTTGCTGGCGTTTTTCCATAGGCTCCGCCCCCC
TGACGAGCATCACAAAAATCGACGCTCAAGTCAGAGGTGGCGAAACCCGACAGGACTATAAAGATACCAG
GCGTTTCCCCCTGGAAGCTCCCTCGTGCGCTCTCCTGTTCCGACCCTGCCGCTTACCGGATACCTGTCCG
CCTTTCTCCCTTCGGGAAGCGTGGCGCTTTCTCATAGCTCACGCTGTAGGTATCTCAGTTCGGTGTAGGT
CGTTCGCTCCAAGCTGGGCTGTGTGCACGAACCCCCCGTTCAGCCCGACCGCTGCGCCTTATCCGGTAAC
TATCGTCTTGAGTCCAACCCGGTAAGACACGACTTATCGCCACTGGCAGCAGCCACTGGTAACAGGATTA
GCAGAGCGAGGTATGTAGGCGGTGCTACAGAGTTCTTGAAGTGGTGGCCTAACTACGGCTACACTAGAAG
AACAGTATTTGGTATCTGCGCTCTGCTGAAGCCAGTTACCTTCGGAAAAAGAGTTGGTAGCTCTTGATCC
GGCAAACAAACCACCGCTGGTAGCGGTGGTTTTTTTGTTTGCAAGCAGCAGATTACGCGCAGAAAAAAAG
GATCTCAAGAAGATCCTTTGATCTTTTCTACGGGGTCTGACGCTCAGTGGAACGAAAACTCACGTTAAGG
GATTTTGGTCATGAGATTATCAAAAAGGATCTTCACCTAGATCCTTTTAAATTAAAAATGAAGTTTTAAA
TCAATCTAAAGTATATATGAGTAAACTTGGTCTGACAGTTACCAATGCTTAATCAGTGAGGCACCTATCT
CAGCGATCTGTCTATTTCGTTCATCCATAGTTGCCTGACTCCCCGTCGTGTAGATAACTACGATACGGGA
GGGCTTACCATCTGGCCCCAGTGCTGCAATGATACCGCGAGACCCACGCTCACCGGCTCCAGATTTATCA
GCAATAAACCAGCCAGCCGGAAGGGCCGAGCGCAGAAGTGGTCCTGCAACTTTATCCGCCTCCATCCAGT
CTATTAATTGTTGCCGGGAAGCTAGAGTAAGTAGTTCGCCAGTTAATAGTTTGCGCAACGTTGTTGCCAT
TGCTACAGGCATCGTGGTGTCACGCTCGTCGTTTGGTATGGCTTCATTCAGCTCCGGTTCCCAACGATCA
AGGCGAGTTACATGATCCCCCATGTTGTGCAAAAAAGCGGTTAGCTCCTTCGGTCCTCCGATCGTTGTCA
GAAGTAAGTTGGCCGCAGTGTTATCACTCATGGTTATGGCAGCACTGCATAATTCTCTTACTGTCATGCC
ATCCGTAAGATGCTTTTCTGTGACTGGTGAGTACTCAACCAAGTCATTCTGAGAATAGTGTATGCGGCGA
CCGAGTTGCTCTTGCCCGGCGTCAATACGGGATAATACCGCGCCACATAGCAGAACTTTAAAAGTGCTCA
TCATTGGAAAACGTTCTTCGGGGCGAAAACTCTCAAGGATCTTACCGCTGTTGAGATCCAGTTCGATGTA
ACCCACTCGTGCACCCAACTGATCTTCAGCATCTTTTACTTTCACCAGCGTTTCTGGGTGAGCAAAAACA
GGAAGGCAAAATGCCGCAAAAAAGGGAATAAGGGCGACACGGAAATGTTGAATACTCATACTCTTCCTTT
TTCAATATTATTGAAGCATTTATCAGGGTTATTGTCTCATGAGCGGATACATATTTGAATGTATTTAGAA
AAATAAACAAATAGGGGTTCCGCGCACATTTCCCCGAAAAGTGCCACCTAAATTGTAAGCGTTAATATTT
TGTTAAAATTCGCGTTAAATTTTTGTTAAATCAGCTCATTTTTTAACCAATAGGCCGAAATCGGCAAAAT
CCCTTATAAATCAAAAGAATAGACCGAGATAGGGT
[37 nt withheld, positions 2696-2732]
AAAGAACGTGGACTCCAACGTCAAAGG
[49 nt withheld, positions 2760-2808]
T
[91 nt withheld, positions 2810-2900]
G
[124 nt withheld, positions 2902-3025]
CCCATTCGCCATTCAGGCTGCGCAACTGTTGGGAAGGGCGATCGGTGCGGGCCTCTTCGCTATTACGCCA
GCTGGCGAAAGGGGGATGTGCTGCAAGGCGATTAAGTTGGGTAACGCCAGGGTTTTCCCAGTCACGACGT
TGTAAAACGACGGCCAGTGAGCGCGCGTAATACGACTCACTATAGGGCGAATTGGGTACC
